Addgene plasmid #80863: pLITMUS-rpoN-cI4A5T6T,P-J23106-geneIII
Purpose: Phagemid (encodes evolved cI4A5T6T,P and M13 gene III)
Depositing lab: Mark Isalan. Depositing organization: Imperial College London. Publication: Engineering orthogonal dual transcription factors for multi-input synthetic promoters. Brodel AK, Jaramillo A, Isalan M. Nat Commun. 2016 Dec 16;7:13858. doi: 10.1038/ncomms13858. PubMed 27982027.
Backbone
  Vector backbone: pLITMUS
  Backbone manufacturer: NEB
  Total vector size (bp): 4924
  Modifications to backbone: M13 gene III expression cassette cI4A5T6T,P expression cassette
  Vector type: Bacterial Expression
Growth in bacteria
  Bacterial resistance: Ampicillin, 100 μg/mL
  Growth temperature: 37°C
  Growth strain: DH5alpha
  Copy number: High Copy
Gene/Insert 1
  Gene/Insert name: M13 gene III
  Species: M13 bacteriophage
  Insert size (bp): 1275
  Promoter: BBa_J23106
  Cloning method: Gibson Cloning
  Sequencing primers: 5′ CGTAGTTATCTACACGACG; 3′ TGCTTATACAATCTTCCTG
Gene/Insert 2
  Gene/Insert name: cI4A5T6T,P
  Species: Synthetic
  Insert size (bp): 714
  Promoter: rpoN
  Cloning method: Restriction Enzyme; 5′ cloning site EcoRI (not destroyed); 3′ cloning site BsaI (not destroyed)
  Sequencing primers: 5′ gtc gat ttt tgt gat gct cg; 3′ ggg tta ttg tct cat gag cgg ata c
Terms and licenses: Academic/Nonprofit Terms; Industry Terms: Not Available to Industry
How to cite: pLITMUS-rpoN-cI4A5T6T,P-J23106-geneIII was a gift from Mark Isalan (Addgene plasmid # 80863 ; http://n2t.net/addgene:80863 ; RRID:Addgene_80863)
