[The description below was written by a language model from this plasmid's Addgene catalogue record and pLannotate feature annotations shown in this document.]
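Description:
pLITMUS-rpoN-cI4A5T6T,P-J23106-geneIII is a 4,924 bp bacterial expression phagemid built on the NEB pLITMUS backbone. It replicates in E. coli at high copy from a ColE1/pUC-type origin and is selected with ampicillin through the bla β-lactamase gene under its own promoter. It also carries an M13 (f1-type) origin, which allows single-stranded copies of the plasmid to be produced and packaged into filamentous phage particles when the remaining M13 functions are supplied in the cell.

Two expression cassettes have been added to the backbone. The first encodes M13 gene III (1,275 bp), the minor coat protein pIII needed for phage particles to infect new hosts. The catalogue gives its promoter as the constitutive Registry part BBa_J23106. The automated annotation labels the short promoter upstream of the gene as a J23119 fragment, which probably reflects the close similarity among members of that promoter family. The second cassette encodes cI4A5T6T,P, a 714 bp synthetic, evolved variant of the phage λ cI repressor. It is driven by the rpoN promoter, and the annotated lptB fragment just upstream of the cI reading frame is consistent with this promoter region having been taken from the E. coli locus where lptB lies next to rpoN. Each cassette ends with tandem rrnB T1 and T7Te terminators, which insulate it from neighbouring elements.

The record describes the plasmid simply as a phagemid carrying the evolved cI variant and gene III. The associated publication concerns engineering orthogonal dual transcription factors for multi-input synthetic promoters, so the plasmid serves as a packageable carrier of one such evolved regulator. The specific mutations and the variant's operator specificity are not stated in the record.
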