Features (pLannotate 1.2.2; 13 found; start..end, strand, type, name):
     59..163     +  promoter       AmpR promoter: bla
    164..1024    +  CDS            AmpR: β-lactamase; bla; confers resistance to ampicillin, carbenicillin, and related antibiotics
   1054..1082    +  promoter       J23119 promoter (fragment): bacterial promoter (Registry of Standard Biological Parts BBa J23119)
   1107..2381    +  CDS            M13 gene III (sequence partly withheld): pIII; III; minor coat protein
   2396..2467    +  terminator     rrnB T1 terminator: transcription terminator T1 from the E. coli rrnB gene
   2483..2510    +  terminator     T7Te terminator: phage T7 early transcription terminator
   2535..3044    -  rep_origin     M13 ori (sequence partly withheld): M13 bacteriophage origin of replication; arrow indicates direction of (+) strand synthesis
   3155..3743    +  rep_origin     ori: high-copy-number ColE1/pMB1/pBR322/pUC origin of replication
   3804..3825    +  protein_bind   CAP binding site: CAP binding activates transcription in the presence of cAMP. E. coli catabolite activator protein
   3846..4001    +  CDS            lptB (fragment): LPTB_ECOLI - Also known as yhbG. Experimental evidence at protein level: Swiss-Prot protein existence level 1. Part of the ABC transporter complex LptBFG involved in the translocation of lipopolysaccharide (LPS) from the inner membrane to the outer membrane. Probably responsible for energy coupling to the transport system. From Escherichia coli (strain K12).
   4052..4765    +  CDS            λ repressor: phage λ repressor; cI
   4780..4851    +  terminator     rrnB T1 terminator: transcription terminator T1 from the E. coli rrnB gene
   4867..4894    +  terminator     T7Te terminator: phage T7 early transcription terminator
>Addgene plasmid #80863 | pLITMUS-rpoN-cI4A5T6T,P-J23106-geneIII | addgene full sequence | sequence record 358519 | Addgene NGS Result
CGCTTCGGCGGGCTTTTTTTTGTTAACTACGTCAGGTGGCACTTTTCGGGGAAATGTGCGCGGAACCCCT
ATTTGTTTATTTTTCTAAATACATTCAAATATGTATCCGCTCATGAGACAATAACCCTGATAAATGCTTC
AATAATATTGAAAAAGGAAGAGTATGAGTATTCAACATTTCCGTGTCGCCCTTATTCCCTTTTTTGCGGC
ATTTTGCCTTCCTGTTTTTGCTCACCCAGAAACGCTGGTGAAAGTAAAAGATGCTGAAGATCAGTTGGGT
GCACGAGTGGGTTACATCGAACTGGATCTCAACAGCGGTAAGATCCTTGAGAGTTTTCGCCCCGAAGAAC
GTTTCCCAATGATGAGCACTTTTAAAGTTCTGCTATGTGGCGCGGTATTATCCCGTGTTGACGCCGGGCA
AGAGCAACTCGGTCGCCGCATACACTATTCTCAGAATGACTTGGTTGAGTACTCACCAGTCACAGAAAAG
CATCTTACGGATGGCATGACAGTAAGAGAATTATGCAGTGCTGCCATAACCATGAGTGATAACACTGCGG
CCAACTTACTTCTGACAACGATCGGAGGACCGAAGGAGCTAACCGCTTTTTTGCACAACATGGGGGATCA
TGTAACTCGCCTTGATCGTTGGGAACCGGAGCTGAATGAAGCCATACCAAACGACGAGCGTGACACCACG
ATGCCTGTAGCAATGGCAACAACGTTGCGCAAACTATTAACTGGCGAACTACTTACTCTAGCTTCCCGGC
AACAATTAATAGACTGGATGGAGGCGGATAAAGTTGCAGGACCACTTCTGCGCTCGGCCCTTCCGGCTGG
CTGGTTTATTGCTGATAAATCTGGAGCCGGTGAGCGTGGGTCCCGCGGTATCATTGCAGCACTGGGGCCA
GATGGTAAGCCCTCCCGTATCGTAGTTATCTACACGACGGGGAGTCAGGCAACTATGGATGAACGAAATA
GACAGATCGCTGAGATAGGTGCCTCACTGATTAAGCATTGGTAACTGTCAGACCAAGTTTACTCATATTT
ACGGCTAGCTCAGTCCTAGGTATAGTGCTAGCGAAGACAAAGATGAGAAATACTAG
[84 nt withheld, positions 1107-1190]
TCC
[98 nt withheld, positions 1194-1291]
A
[305 nt withheld, positions 1293-1597]
G
[153 nt withheld, positions 1599-1751]
TTATTTGTTTGTGAATATCAAGGCCAATCGTCTGACCTGCCTCAACCTCCTGTC
[82 nt withheld, positions 1806-1887]
GCTCTGAGGGA
[161 nt withheld, positions 1899-2059]
T
[41 nt withheld, positions 2061-2101]
T
[62 nt withheld, positions 2103-2164]
A
[35 nt withheld, positions 2166-2200]
CCTCCCTCAATCGGTTGAATGTCGCCCTTTTGTCTTTGGCGCTGGTAAACCATATGAA
[86 nt withheld, positions 2259-2344]
T
[36 nt withheld, positions 2346-2381]
GAAGACCCAGGCATCAAATAAAACGAAAGGCTCAGTCGAAAGACTGGGCCTTTCGTTTTATCTGTTGTTT
GTCGGTGAACGCTCTCTACTAGAGTCACACTGGCTCACCTTCGGGTGGGCCTTTCTGCGTTTATATATAC
TTTAGATTGATT
[38 nt withheld, positions 2534-2571]
A
[37 nt withheld, positions 2573-2609]
ATTTTGTTAAAATTCGCGTTAAATTTTTGTTAAATCAGCTCATTTTTTAACCAATAGGCCGAAATCGGCA
AAATCCCTTATAAATCAAAAGAATAGCCCGAGATAGGGT
[37 nt withheld, positions 2719-2755]
AAAGAACGTGGACTCCAACGTCAAAGG
[137 nt withheld, positions 2783-2919]
G
[125 nt withheld, positions 2921-3045]
AAAGGATCTAGGTGAAGATCCTTTTTGATAATCTCATGACCAAAATCCCTTAACGTGAGTTTTCGTTCCA
CTGAGCGTCAGACCCCGTAGAAAAGATCAAAGGATCTTCTTGAGATCCTTTTTTTCTGCGCGTAATCTGC
TGCTTACAAACAAAAAAACCACCGCTACCAGCGGTGGTTTGTTTGCCGGATCAAGAGCTACCAACTCTTT
TTCCGAAGGTAACTGGCTTCAGCAGAGCGCAGATACCAAATACTGTTCTTCTAGTGTAGCCGTAGTTAGG
CCACCACTTCAAGAACTCTGTAGCACCGCCTACATACCTCGCTCTGCTAATCCTGTTACCAGTGGCTGCT
GCCAGTGGCGATAAGTCGTGTCTTACCGGGTTGGACTCAAGACGATAGTTACCGGATAAGGCGCAGCGGT
CGGGCTGAACGGGGGGTTCGTGCACACAGCCCAGCTTGGAGCGAACGACCTACACCGAACTGAGATACCT
ACAGCGTGAGCTATGAGAAAGCGCCACGCTTCCCGAAGGGAGAAAGGCGGACAGGTATCCGGTAAGCGGC
AGGGTCGGAACAGGAGAGCGCACGAGGGAGCTTCCAGGGGGAAACGCCTGGTATCTTTATAGTCCTGTCG
GGTTTCGCCACCTCTGACTTGAGCGTCGATTTTTGTGATGCTCGTCAGGGGGGCGGAGCCTATGGAAAAA
CGCCAGCAACGCGGCCTTTTTACGGTTCCTGGCCTTTTGCTGGCCTTTTGCTCACATGTAATGTGAGTTA
GCTCACTCATTAGAATTCGCTGAGAGACCCGTGCTGATCACTGACCACAACGTGCGTGAAACACTGGCGG
TTTGTGAACGCGCTTATATCGTCAGTCAGGGGCATTTGATCGCCCACGGCACGCCTACAGAAATCTTACA
AGACGAACACGTTAAGCGTGTATACCTTGGGGAAGACTTCAGACTCTGATAGGGTAGAAGTTTGCGACGT
TTTAGCAGGAGAGTACGATTCTGAACATGAGCACAAAAAAGAAACCATTAACACAAGAGCAGCTTGAGGA
CGCACGTCGCCTTAAAGCAATTTATGAAAAAAAGAAAAATGAACTTGGCTTATCCCAGGAATTGGTCGCA
TACGAGATGGGGATGTGGCAGAACCGCATCTGCGCTTTATTTAATGGCATCGCGGCATTAAATGCTTATA
ACGCCGCATTGCTTGCAAAAATTCTCAAAGTTAGCGTTGAAGAATTTAGCCCTTCAATCGCCAGAGAAAT
CTACGAGATGTATGAAGCGGTTAGTATGCAGCCGTCACTTAGAAGTGAGTATGAGTACCCTGTTTTTTCT
CATGTTCAGGCAGGGATGTTCTCACCTGAGCTTAGAACCTTTACCAAAGGTGATGCGGAGAGATGGGTAA
GCACAACCAAAAAAGCCAGTGATTCTGCATTCTGGCTTGAGGTTGAAGGTAATTCCATGACCGCACCAAC
AGGCTCCAAGCCAAGCTTTCCTGACGGAATGTTAATTCTCGTTGACCCTGAGCAGGCTGTTGAGCCAGGT
GATTTCTGCATAGCCAGACTTGGGGGTGATGAGTTTACCTTCAAGAAACTGATCAGGGATAGCGGTCAGG
TGTTTTTACAACCACTAAACCCACAGTACCCAATGATCCCATGCAATGAGAGTTGTTCCGTTGTGGGGAA
AGTTATCGCTAGTCAGTGGCCTGAAGAGACGTTTGGCTGAGAAGACCCAGGCATCAAATAAAACGAAAGG
CTCAGTCGAAAGACTGGGCCTTTCGTTTTATCTGTTGTTTGTCGGTGAACGCTCTCTACTAGAGTCACAC
TGGCTCACCTTCGGGTGGGCCTTTCTGCGTTTATAGGTCTCCTGGCCTGCAGTAAAGCC
